Addgene plasmid #202829: pGL3-luciferase-reporter-CHAF1B-SVA
Purpose: pGL3 luciferase reporter with CHAF1B SVA cloned upstream of SV40 promoter to test effects of SVA insertion on luciferase expression
Depositing lab: Matthew Anderson. Depositing organization: Beth Israel Deaconess Medical Center. Publication: Hominoid SVA-lncRNA AK057321 targets human-specific SVA retrotransposons in SCN8A and CDK5RAP2 to initiate neuronal maturation. Nadler MJS, Chang W, Ozkaynak E, Huo Y, Nong Y, Boillot M, Johnson M, Moreno A, Matthew P Anderson. Commun Biol. 2023 Mar 30;6(1):347. doi: 10.1038/s42003-023-04683-8. PubMed 36997626.
Backbone
  Vector backbone: pGL3
  Backbone manufacturer: Promega
  Backbone size w/o insert (bp): 4996
  Total vector size (bp): 6307
  Vector type: Mammalian Expression, Luciferase
Growth in bacteria
  Bacterial resistance: Ampicillin, 100 μg/mL
  Growth temperature: 37°C
  Growth strain: DH5alpha
  Copy number: Unknown
Gene/Insert
  Gene/Insert name: CHAF1B intronic SVA
  Species: H. sapiens (human)
  Promoter: SV40
  Cloning method: Restriction Enzyme; 5′ cloning site KpnI (not destroyed); 3′ cloning site NheI (not destroyed)
  Sequencing primers: 5′ whole plasmid sequencing; 3′ whole plasmid sequencing
Terms and licenses: Academic/Nonprofit Terms; Industry Terms: Not Available to Industry
How to cite: pGL3-luciferase-reporter-CHAF1B-SVA was a gift from Matthew Anderson (Addgene plasmid # 202829 ; http://n2t.net/addgene:202829 ; RRID:Addgene_202829)
