[The description below was written by a language model from this plasmid's Addgene catalogue record and pLannotate feature annotations shown in this document.]
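Description:
pGL3-luciferase-reporter-CHAF1B-SVA is a mammalian luciferase reporter plasmid of about 6.3 kb, built on the Promega pGL3 backbone. It is propagated in E. coli through a high-copy ColE1/pUC-type origin and selected with ampicillin via the β-lactamase gene and its native promoter. An f1 phage origin is also present. The annotation software additionally flags short fragments resembling lacZα, a tetracycline resistance gene, an RSF origin and SV40 large T antigen. These are partial matches to backbone sequence rather than functional elements.

The reporter unit consists of the SV40 early promoter driving the enhanced firefly luciferase gene (luc+), followed by the SV40 polyadenylation signal. Upstream of the cloning region sit a synthetic poly(A) signal and an RNA polymerase II transcriptional pause site from the human α2 globin gene, which limit read-through transcription from the backbone so that luciferase output reflects the test region. The insert is a human SVA retrotransposon taken from an intron of CHAF1B, roughly 1.3 kb judging from the recorded backbone and total sizes. It was cloned between KpnI and NheI sites, both retained, immediately upstream of the SV40 promoter. The short "GVQW1" and "ERVK-24" protein-fragment hits in this interval probably reflect the composite nature of SVA elements, which contain Alu-like and HERV-K-derived segments, rather than genuine coding sequences.

The plasmid is intended for transfection assays that test whether the SVA sequence alters luciferase expression from the adjacent SV40 promoter, that is, whether the insertion has cis-regulatory activity. The record does not include a mammalian selection marker.
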