Features (pLannotate 1.2.2; 15 found; start..end, strand, type, name):
    752..1612    -  CDS            AmpR: β-lactamase; bla; confers resistance to ampicillin, carbenicillin, and related antibiotics
   1613..1717    -  promoter       AmpR promoter: bla
   1744..2172    +  rep_origin     f1 ori (sequence partly withheld): f1 bacteriophage origin of replication; arrow indicates direction of (+) strand synthesis
   2204..2271    -  CDS            lacZα (fragment): LacZα fragment of β-galactosidase; lacZ fragment
   2330..2378    +  polyA_signal   poly(A) signal: synthetic polyadenylation signal
   2392..2483    +  misc_feature   pause site: RNA polymerase II transcriptional pause signal from the human α2 globin gene
   2540..2791    +  CDS            GVQW1 (fragment): GVQW1_HUMAN - Also known as TIGD1L2. Experimental evidence at transcript level: Swiss-Prot protein existence level 2. From Homo sapiens (Human).
   3322..3453    +  CDS            ERVK-24 (fragment): NP24_HUMAN - Experimental evidence at protein level: Swiss-Prot protein existence level 1. May possess a function in tumorigenesis. From Homo sapiens (Human).
   3835..4031    +  promoter       SV40 promoter: SV40 early promoter
   4067..5719    +  CDS            luciferase: firefly luciferase; luc+; enhanced luc+ version of the luciferase gene
   5760..5881    -  polyA_signal   SV40 poly(A) signal: SV40 polyadenylation signal
   5904..5972    -  CDS            large T antigen (fragment): large T antigen from SV40 (simian virus 40)
   5988..6120    +  CDS            TcR (fragment): tetracycline efflux protein; tet; confers resistance to tetracycline
   6119..6252    -  rep_origin     RSF ori (fragment): Plasmids containing the RSF 1030 origin of replication can be propagated in E. coli cells that contain additional plasmids with compatible origins.
   6300..581     -  rep_origin     ori (across the origin): high-copy-number ColE1/pMB1/pBR322/pUC origin of replication
>Addgene plasmid #202829 | pGL3-luciferase-reporter-CHAF1B-SVA | addgene full sequence | sequence record 399715 | Addgene NGS Result
GGCTCCGCCCCCCTGACGAGCATCACAAAAATCGACGCTCAAGTCAGAGGTGGCGAAACCCGACAGGACT
ATAAAGATACCAGGCGTTTCCCCCTGGAAGCTCCCTCGTGCGCTCTCCTGTTCCGACCCTGCCGCTTACC
GGATACCTGTCCGCCTTTCTCCCTTCGGGAAGCGTGGCGCTTTCTCATAGCTCACGCTGTAGGTATCTCA
GTTCGGTGTAGGTCGTTCGCTCCAAGCTGGGCTGTGTGCACGAACCCCCCGTTCAGCCCGACCGCTGCGC
CTTATCCGGTAACTATCGTCTTGAGTCCAACCCGGTAAGACACGACTTATCGCCACTGGCAGCAGCCACT
GGTAACAGGATTAGCAGAGCGAGGTATGTAGGCGGTGCTACAGAGTTCTTGAAGTGGTGGCCTAACTACG
GCTACACTAGAAGAACAGTATTTGGTATCTGCGCTCTGCTGAAGCCAGTTACCTTCGGAAAAAGAGTTGG
TAGCTCTTGATCCGGCAAACAAACCACCGCTGGTAGCGGTGGTTTTTTTGTTTGCAAGCAGCAGATTACG
CGCAGAAAAAAAGGATCTCAAGAAGATCCTTTGATCTTTTCTACGGGGTCTGACGCTCAGTGGAACGAAA
ACTCACGTTAAGGGATTTTGGTCATGAGATTATCAAAAAGGATCTTCACCTAGATCCTTTTAAATTAAAA
ATGAAGTTTTAAATCAATCTAAAGTATATATGAGTAAACTTGGTCTGACAGTTACCAATGCTTAATCAGT
GAGGCACCTATCTCAGCGATCTGTCTATTTCGTTCATCCATAGTTGCCTGACTCCCCGTCGTGTAGATAA
CTACGATACGGGAGGGCTTACCATCTGGCCCCAGTGCTGCAATGATACCGCGAGACCCACGCTCACCGGC
TCCAGATTTATCAGCAATAAACCAGCCAGCCGGAAGGGCCGAGCGCAGAAGTGGTCCTGCAACTTTATCC
GCCTCCATCCAGTCTATTAATTGTTGCCGGGAAGCTAGAGTAAGTAGTTCGCCAGTTAATAGTTTGCGCA
ACGTTGTTGCCATTGCTACAGGCATCGTGGTGTCACGCTCGTCGTTTGGTATGGCTTCATTCAGCTCCGG
TTCCCAACGATCAAGGCGAGTTACATGATCCCCCATGTTGTGCAAAAAAGCGGTTAGCTCCTTCGGTCCT
CCGATCGTTGTCAGAAGTAAGTTGGCCGCAGTGTTATCACTCATGGTTATGGCAGCACTGCATAATTCTC
TTACTGTCATGCCATCCGTAAGATGCTTTTCTGTGACTGGTGAGTACTCAACCAAGTCATTCTGAGAATA
GTGTATGCGGCGACCGAGTTGCTCTTGCCCGGCGTCAATACGGGATAATACCGCGCCACATAGCAGAACT
TTAAAAGTGCTCATCATTGGAAAACGTTCTTCGGGGCGAAAACTCTCAAGGATCTTACCGCTGTTGAGAT
CCAGTTCGATGTAACCCACTCGTGCACCCAACTGATCTTCAGCATCTTTTACTTTCACCAGCGTTTCTGG
GTGAGCAAAAACAGGAAGGCAAAATGCCGCAAAAAAGGGAATAAGGGCGACACGGAAATGTTGAATACTC
ATACTCTTCCTTTTTCAATATTATTGAAGCATTTATCAGGGTTATTGTCTCATGAGCGGATACATATTTG
AATGTATTTAGAAAAATAAACAAATAGGGGTTCCGCGCACATTTCCCCGAAAAGTGCCACCTG
[124 nt withheld, positions 1744-1867]
C
[91 nt withheld, positions 1869-1959]
A
[49 nt withheld, positions 1961-2009]
CCTTTGACGTTGGAGTCCACGTTCTTT
[37 nt withheld, positions 2037-2073]
ACCCTATCTCGGTCTATTCTTTTGATTTATAAGGGATTTTGCCGATTTCGGCCTATTGGTTAAAAAATGA
GCTGATTTAACAAAAATTTAACGCGAATTTTAACAAAATATTAACGCTTACAATTTGCCATTCGCCATTC
AGGCTGCGCAACTGTTGGGAAGGGCGATCGGTGCGGGCCTCTTCGCTATTACGCCAGCCCAAGCTACCAT
GATAAGTAAGTAATATTAAGGTACGGGAGGTACTTGGAGCGGCCGCAATAAAATATCTTTATTTTCATTA
CATCTGTGTGTTGGTTTTTTGTGTGAATCGATAGTACTAACATACGCTCTCCATCAAAACAAAACGAAAC
AAAACAAACTAGCAAAATAGGCTGTCCCCAGTGCAAGTGCAGGTGCCAGAACATTTCTCTATCGATAGGT
ACCCCTCTCCCTCTCCCTCCACCGTCTCCCTCTCCCTCTCCCGCTCTCTCCACAGTCTCCCTCTGATGCC
AAGCCGAGGCTGGACGGTACTGCCGCCATCTCGGCTCACTGCAACCTCCCTGCCTGATTCTCCTGCCTCA
GCCTGCCGAGTGCCTGGGATTGCAGGCGCACGCCGCCACGCCTGTCTGGTTTTCGTATTTTTTTGGTGGA
GATGGGGTTTCGCTGTGTTGGCCGGGCTGGTCTCCAGCTCCTAATCGCGAGTGATCTGCCAGCCTCAGCC
TCCCGAGGTGCCGGGATTGCAGACAGAGTCTCACTCACTCAGTGCTCAATGTTGCCCAGGCTGGAGGGCA
CTGGCGTGGTCTCCGCTCGCTACAACCTCCACCTCCCAGCCGCCTGCCTTGGCCTCCCAAAGTGCTGAGA
TTGCAGCCTCTGCCCGGCCGCCACCCCGTCTAGGAAGTGAGTAGCGTCTCTGCCCGGCCGCCCATCGTCT
GAGATGTGGGGAGCGCCTCTGCCCCGCCGCCCTGTCTGGGAGGTGAGGAGCGTCTCTGCCCGGCCGCCCC
GTCTGAGAAGTGAGGAGCCCCTCCGCCCGGCAGCCGCCCCGTCTGGGAAGAGAGGAGCCCCTCCGCCCAG
CAGCCGCCCCGTCCGGGAAGAGAGGAGCATCTCTGCCCGGCAGCTGCCCCGTCCAGGAGGTGGGGGGCAG
CCCCCGCCCGGCCAGCTGCCCCGTCCGGGAGGTGGGGGGCGCCTCTGCCCGGCCGCCCTGTCTGGGAAGT
GAGGAGCCCCTCTACCCGGCCGCCACCCCGTCTGGGAGGTGTACCCAACAGCTCACTGAGAACGGGCCAT
GATGACGATGGCGGTTTTGTCGAATAGAAAAAGGGGAAATGTGGGGAAAAGATAGAGAAATCAGATTGTT
GCTGTGTCTGTGTAGAAAGAGGTAGACATAGGAGACTCCATTTTGTTCTGTACTAAGAAAAATTCTTCTG
CCTTGGGATGCTGCTAATCTATAACCTTACCCCCAACCCCCTGCTCTCTGAAACATGTGCTGTGTCAACT
CAGGGTTAAATGGATTAAGGACGGTACAAGATGTGCTTTGTTAAACAGATGCTTGAAGGCAGCATGCTCC
TTCAGAGTCATCACCACTCCCTAATCTCACGTACCCAGGGACACAAACACTGCGGAAGGCCACTGGGTCC
TCTGCCTAGGAAAACCAGAGACCCTTGTTCACTTGTTTATCTGCTGACCTTCCCTCCACTATTGTCCTAT
GACCCTGCCAAATCTCCCTCTCCGAGAAACACCCAAGAATGATCAATAAATACTGCTAGCCCGGGCTCGA
GATCTGCGATCTGCATCTCAATTAGTCAGCAACCATAGTCCCGCCCCTAACTCCGCCCATCCCGCCCCTA
ACTCCGCCCAGTTCCGCCCATTCTCCGCCCCATCGCTGACTAATTTTTTTTATTTATGCAGAGGCCGAGG
CCGCCTCGGCCTCTGAGCTATTCCAGAAGTAGTGAGGAGGCTTTTTTGGAGGCCTAGGCTTTTGCAAAAA
GCTTGGCATTCCGGTACTGTTGGTAAAGCCACCATGGAAGACGCCAAAAACATAAAGAAAGGCCCGGCGC
CATTCTATCCGCTGGAAGATGGAACCGCTGGAGAGCAACTGCATAAGGCTATGAAGAGATACGCCCTGGT
TCCTGGAACAATTGCTTTTACAGATGCACATATCGAGGTGGACATCACTTACGCTGAGTACTTCGAAATG
TCCGTTCGGTTGGCAGAAGCTATGAAACGATATGGGCTGAATACAAATCACAGAATCGTCGTATGCAGTG
AAAACTCTCTTCAATTCTTTATGCCGGTGTTGGGCGCGTTATTTATCGGAGTTGCAGTTGCGCCCGCGAA
CGACATTTATAATGAACGTGAATTGCTCAACAGTATGGGCATTTCGCAGCCTACCGTGGTGTTCGTTTCC
AAAAAGGGGTTGCAAAAAATTTTGAACGTGCAAAAAAAGCTCCCAATCATCCAAAAAATTATTATCATGG
ATTCTAAAACGGATTACCAGGGATTTCAGTCGATGTACACGTTCGTCACATCTCATCTACCTCCCGGTTT
TAATGAATACGATTTTGTGCCAGAGTCCTTCGATAGGGACAAGACAATTGCACTGATCATGAACTCCTCT
GGATCTACTGGTCTGCCTAAAGGTGTCGCTCTGCCTCATAGAACTGCCTGCGTGAGATTCTCGCATGCCA
GAGATCCTATTTTTGGCAATCAAATCATTCCGGATACTGCGATTTTAAGTGTTGTTCCATTCCATCACGG
TTTTGGAATGTTTACTACACTCGGATATTTGATATGTGGATTTCGAGTCGTCTTAATGTATAGATTTGAA
GAAGAGCTGTTTCTGAGGAGCCTTCAGGATTACAAGATTCAAAGTGCGCTGCTGGTGCCAACCCTATTCT
CCTTCTTCGCCAAAAGCACTCTGATTGACAAATACGATTTATCTAATTTACACGAAATTGCTTCTGGTGG
CGCTCCCCTCTCTAAGGAAGTCGGGGAAGCGGTTGCCAAGAGGTTCCATCTGCCAGGTATCAGGCAAGGA
TATGGGCTCACTGAGACTACATCAGCTATTCTGATTACACCCGAGGGGGATGATAAACCGGGCGCGGTCG
GTAAAGTTGTTCCATTTTTTGAAGCGAAGGTTGTGGATCTGGATACCGGGAAAACGCTGGGCGTTAATCA
AAGAGGCGAACTGTGTGTGAGAGGTCCTATGATTATGTCCGGTTATGTAAACAATCCGGAAGCGACCAAC
GCCTTGATTGACAAGGATGGATGGCTACATTCTGGAGACATAGCTTACTGGGACGAAGACGAACACTTCT
TCATCGTTGACCGCCTGAAGTCTCTGATTAAGTACAAAGGCTATCAGGTGGCTCCCGCTGAATTGGAATC
CATCTTGCTCCAACACCCCAACATCTTCGACGCAGGTGTCGCAGGTCTTCCCGACGATGACGCCGGTGAA
CTTCCCGCCGCCGTTGTTGTTTTGGAGCACGGAAAGACGATGACGGAAAAAGAGATCGTGGATTACGTCG
CCAGTCAAGTAACAACCGCGAAAAAGTTGCGCGGAGGAGTTGTGTTTGTGGACGAAGTACCGAAAGGTCT
TACCGGAAAACTCGACGCAAGAAAAATCAGAGAGATCCTCATAAAGGCCAAGAAGGGCGGAAAGATCGCC
GTGTAATTCTAGAGTCGGGGCGGCCGGCCGCTTCGAGCAGACATGATAAGATACATTGATGAGTTTGGAC
AAACCACAACTAGAATGCAGTGAAAAAAATGCTTTATTTGTGAAATTTGTGATGCTATTGCTTTATTTGT
AACCATTATAAGCTGCAATAAACAAGTTAACAACAACAATTGCATTCATTTTATGTTTCAGGTTCAGGGG
GAGGTGTGGGAGGTTTTTTAAAGCAAGTAAAACCTCTACAAATGTGGTAAAATCGATAAGGATCCGTCGA
CCGATGCCCTTGAGAGCCTTCAACCCAGTCAGCTCCTTCCGGTGGGCGCGGGGCATGACTATCGTCGCCG
CACTTATGACTGTCTTCTTTATCATGCAACTCGTAGGACAGGTGCCGGCAGCGCTCTTCCGCTTCCTCGC
TCACTGACTCGCTGCGCTCGGTCGTTCGGCTGCGGCGAGCGGTATCAGCTCACTCAAAGGCGGTAATACG
GTTATCCACAGAATCAGGGGATAACGCAGGAAAGAACATGTGAGCAAAAGGCCAGCAAAAGGCCAGGAAC
CGTAAAAAGGCCGCGTTGCTGGCGTTTTTCCATA
